>Addgene plasmid #198953 | pGL0_40 [dfrA1] | addgene full sequence | sequence record 401266 | Addgene NGS Result
TAGCGTGCGAACAGCACGCTATTGTTGTATCATTACTCGCATCCATTCTCAGGCTGTCTCGTCTCGTCTC
CGAGGTCTCAAATGAAACTATCACTAATGGTAGCTATATCGAAGAATGGAGTTATCGGGAATGGCCCTGA
TATTCCTTGGAGTGCCAAAGGTGAACAGCTCCTGTTTAAAGCTATTACCTATAACCAATGGCTGTTGGTT
GGACGCAAGACTTTTGAATCAATGGGAGCATTACCCAACCGAAAGTATGCGGTCGTAACACGTTCAAGTT
TTACATCTGACAATGAGGACGTATTGATCTTTCCATCAATTAAAGATGCTTTAACCAACCTAAAGAAAAT
AACGGATCATGTCATTGTTTCAGGTGGTGGGGAGATATACAAAAGCCTGATCGATCAAGTAGATACACTA
CATATATCTACAATAGACATCGAGCCGGAAGGTGATGTTTACTTTCCTGAAATCCCCAGCAATTTTAGGC
CAGTTTTTACCCAAGACTTCGCCTCTAACATAAATTATAGTTACCAAATCTGGCAAAAGGGTTAAGCTTT
GAGACCACCCCAGGATACATAGATTACCACAACTCCGAGCCCTTCCACCTAGCGTGCTAACCACGCACGC
TATTGTTGTATCCCATATAATGCAATCGTAGTCTACCTGACTGTACTTAGAAATGTGGCTTCGCCTTTGC
CCACGCACCTGATCGCTCCTCGTTTGCTTTTAAGGACCGGACGAACCACAGAGCATTAGAAGGCTAGGTG
GAGGCTCAGTGATGATAAGTCTGCGATGGTGGATGCATGTGTCATGGTCATAGCTGTTTCCTGTGTGAAA
TTGTTATCCGCTCAGAGGGCACAATCCTATTCCGCGCTATCCGACAATCTCCAAGACATTAGGTGGAGTT
CAGTTCGGCGTATGGCATATGTCGCTGGAAAGAACATGTGAGCAAAAGGCCAGCAAAAGGCCAGGAACCG
TAAAAAGGCCGCGTTGCTGGCGTTTTTCCATAGGCTCCGCCCCCCTGACGAGCATCACAAAAATCGACGC
TCAAGTCAGAGGTGGCGAAACCCGACAGGACTATAAAGATACCAGGCGTTTCCCCCTGGAAGCTCCCTCG
TGCGCTCTCCTGTTCCGACCCTGCCGCTTACCGGATACCTGTCCGCCTTTCTCCCTTCGGGAAGCGTGGC
GCTTTCTCATAGCTCACGCTGTAGGTATCTCAGTTCGGTGTAGGTCGTTCGCTCCAAGCTGGGCTGTGTG
CACGAACCCCCCGTTCAGCCCGACCGCTGCGCCTTATCCGGTAACTATCGTCTTGAGTCCAACCCGGTAA
GACACGACTTATCGCCACTGGCAGCAGCCACTGGTAACAGGATTAGCAGAGCGAGGTATGTAGGCGGTGC
TACAGAGTTCTTGAAGTGGTGGCCTAACTACGGCTACACTAGAAGAACAGTATTTGGTATCTGCGCTCTG
CTGAAGCCAGTTACCTTCGGAAAAAGAGTTGGTAGCTCTTGATCCGGCAAACAAACCACCGCTGGTAGCG
GTGGTTTTTTTGTTTGCAAGCAGCAGATTACGCGCAGAAAAAAAGGATCTCAAGAAGATCCTTTGATCTT
TTCTACGGGGTCTGACGCTCTATTCAACAAAGCCGCCGTCCCGTCAAGTCAGCGTAAATGGGTAGGGGGC
TTCAAATCGTCCCCCCATACGATATAAGTTGTTACTAGTGCTTGGATTCTCACCAATAAAAAACGCCCGG
CGGCAACCGAGCGTTCTGAACAAATCCAGATGGAGTTCTGAGGTCATTACTGGATCTATCAACAGGAGTC
CAAGCGAGCTCGATATCAAATTACGCCCCGCCCTGCCACTCATCGCAGTACTGTTGTAATTCATTAAGCA
TTCTGCCGACATGGAAGCCATCACAAACGGCATGATGAACCTGAATCGCCAGCGGCATCAGCACCTTGTC
GCCTTGCGTATAATATTTGCCCATGGTGAAAACGGGGGCGAAGAAGTTGTCCATATTGGCCACGTTTAAA
TCAAAACTGGTGAAACTCACCCAGGGATTGGCTGAGACGAAAAACATATTCTCAATAAACCCTTTAGGGA
AATAGGCCAGGTTTTCACCGTAACACGCCACATCTTGCGAATATATGTGTAGAAACTGCCGGAAATCGTC
GTGGTATTCACTCCAGAGCGATGAAAACGTTTCAGTTTGCTCATGGAAAACGGTGTAACAAGGGTGAACA
CTATCCCATATCACCAGCTCACCGTCTTTCATTGCCATACGAAATTCCGGATGAGCATTCATCAGGCGGG
CAAGAATGTGAATAAAGGCCGGATAAAACTTGTGCTTATTTTTCTTTACGGTCTTTAAAAAGGCCGTAAT
ATCCAGCTGAACGGTCTGGTTATAGGTACATTGAGCAACTGACTGAAATGCCTCAAAATGTTCTTTACGA
TGCCATTGGGATATATCAACGGTGGTATATCCAGTGATTTTTTTCTCCATTTTAGCTTCCTTAGCTCCTG
AAAATCTCGATAACTCAAAAAATACGCCCGGTAGTGATCTTATTTCATTATGGTGAAAGTTGGAACCTCT
TACGTGCCGATCAACGTCTCATTGATACCTGAAACAAAACCCATCGTACGGCCAAGGAAGTCTCCAATAA
CTGTGATCCACCACAAGCGCCAGGGTTTTCCCAGTCACGACGTTGTAAAACGACGGCCAGTCATGCATAA
TCCGCACGCATCTGGAATAAGGAAGTGCCATTCCGCCTGACCT
Features (pLannotate 1.2.2; 6 found; start..end, strand, type, name):
     82..552     +  CDS            dhfrI: DYR1_ECOLX - Experimental evidence at protein level: Swiss-Prot protein existence level 1. Key enzyme in folate metabolism. Catalyzes an essential reaction for de novo glycine and purine synthesis, and for DNA precursor synthesis (By similarity). From Escherichia coli.
   1005..1593    -  rep_origin     ori: high-copy-number ColE1/pMB1/pBR322/pUC origin of replication
   1726..1820    -  terminator     lambda t0 terminator: transcription terminator from phage lambda
   1844..2500    -  CDS            cat: CAT_ECOLX - Experimental evidence at protein level: Swiss-Prot protein existence level 1. This enzyme is an effector of chloramphenicol resistance in bacteria. From Escherichia coli. This protein is used as a marker in many commonly used cloning vectors, such as pACYC184.
   2501..2603    -  promoter       cat promoter: promoter of the E. coli cat gene encoding chloramphenicol acetyltransferase
   2678..2721    -  CDS            lacZα (fragment): LacZα fragment of β-galactosidase; lacZ fragment
