[The description below was written by a language model from this plasmid's Addgene catalogue record and pLannotate feature annotations shown in this document.]
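Description:
pGL0_40 [dfrA1] is a small (about 2.8 kb) synthetic-biology plasmid that serves as a "Level 0" part vector, meaning it stores a single basic DNA part for use in a hierarchical, modular assembly scheme. It is built on the pGLDV_17 backbone and is maintained in E. coli through a high-copy ColE1/pUC-type origin of replication. Selection is by chloramphenicol, provided by a cat (chloramphenicol acetyltransferase) gene driven by its native cat promoter and followed by the phage lambda t0 transcription terminator. A short residual lacZα fragment is annotated next to the resistance cassette. It is probably a remnant of a screening cassette in the parental vector, although the record does not say so. Part of the plasmid is noted as deriving from the SEVA plasmid collection.

The stored part is dfrA1, a synthetic version of the E. coli type I dihydrofolate reductase gene (annotated as dhfrI). Dihydrofolate reductase is a key enzyme of folate metabolism, and the dfrA1 variant is generally known as a trimethoprim-resistance determinant, so this part most plausibly functions as a selectable marker module. No promoter or terminator flanking the dfrA1 coding sequence is annotated, and the cloning method and the assembly sites bordering the part are not stated.

The plasmid belongs to a toolkit associated with work on high-throughput identification of functional origins of replication in non-model bacteria. In that context, Level 0 parts such as this one would be combined with other modules to build higher-level plasmids for testing in diverse bacterial hosts.
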