Addgene plasmid #198953: pGL0_40 [dfrA1]
Purpose: Level 0 part
Depositing lab: Charlie Gilbert & Nili Ostrov & Cultivarium Tools. Depositing organization: Cultivarium, Convergent Research. Publication: A scalable framework for high-throughput identification of functional origins of replication in non-model bacteria. Gilbert C, Brumwell SL, Crits-Christoph A, Kang SC, Martin-Moldes Z, Alsharif W, Esmurria A, Nguyen M-A, Lee HH, Ostrov N. bioRxiv 2023.05.19.541510 10.1101/2023.05.19.541510.
Backbone
  Vector backbone: pGLDV_17
  Vector type: Synthetic Biology
Growth in bacteria
  Bacterial resistance: Chloramphenicol, 25 μg/mL
  Growth temperature: 37°C
  Growth strain: E. coli Zymo 10B
  Copy number: High Copy
Gene/Insert
  Gene/Insert name: dfrA1
  Species: Synthetic
  Cloning method: Unknown
Resource information
  A portion of this plasmid was derived from a plasmid made by: https://seva-plasmids.com/
Terms and licenses: Academic/Nonprofit Terms; Industry Terms: Not Available to Industry
How to cite: pGL0_40 [dfrA1] was a gift from Charlie Gilbert & Nili Ostrov & Cultivarium Tools (Addgene plasmid # 198953 ; http://n2t.net/addgene:198953 ; RRID:Addgene_198953)
